Addgene plasmid #179206: pJH2452
Purpose: Prig-3::UNC-7-UrSL-wCherry unc-54 3' UTR C.elegans neural expression of UNC-7-wCherry
Depositing lab: Mei Zhen. Publication: An imbalancing act: gap junctions reduce the backward motor circuit activity to bias C. elegans for forward locomotion. Kawano T, Po MD, Gao S, Leung G, Ryu WS, Zhen M. Neuron. 2011 Nov 17;72(4):572-86. doi: 10.1016/j.neuron.2011.09.005. PubMed 22099460.
Backbone
  Vector backbone: pBSK
  Backbone manufacturer: stratagene
  Backbone size w/o insert (bp): 9717
  Total vector size (bp): 11283
  Vector type: Worm Expression
Growth in bacteria
  Bacterial resistance: Ampicillin, 100 μg/mL
  Growth temperature: 37°C
  Growth strain: DH5alpha
  Copy number: High Copy
Gene/Insert
  Gene/Insert name: UNC-7
  Species: C. elegans (nematode)
  Insert size (bp): 1566
  Entrez Gene: unc-7 (a.k.a. CELE_R07D5.1)
  Promoter: Prig-3
  Tag / fusion protein: wCherry (C terminal on backbone)
  Cloning method: Restriction Enzyme; 5′ cloning site XmaI (not destroyed); 3′ cloning site BlpI (not destroyed)
  Sequencing primers: 5′ CGgatccccATGCTCGGCTCCT; 3′ TCGGGgatcccGTCTATCGTC
Terms and licenses: Academic/Nonprofit Terms; Industry Terms: Not Available to Industry
How to cite: pJH2452 was a gift from Mei Zhen (Addgene plasmid # 179206 ; http://n2t.net/addgene:179206 ; RRID:Addgene_179206)
