[The description below was written by a language model from this plasmid's Addgene catalogue record and pLannotate feature annotations shown in this document.]
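Description:
pJH2452 is a C. elegans expression plasmid built on a pBluescript-type (pBSK) backbone and propagated in E. coli as a high-copy plasmid. It carries a ColE1/pUC-class origin and a β-lactamase gene under its own promoter for ampicillin selection. The feature table also detects residual bacterial vector elements (a lac promoter/operator region with CAP site, and small lacI, rop and bom fragments). These are backbone remnants and not functional parts of the worm cassette. The catalogue lists a total size of about 11.3 kb, consistent with the sequenced record.

The payload is the coding sequence of unc-7 (about 1.57 kb), a C. elegans gene studied in the associated work on gap junctions in the motor circuit. It is placed under the rig-3 promoter, which the record describes as giving neural expression. The promoter is not annotated in the feature table but presumably lies in the roughly 5 kb unannotated stretch upstream of the unc-7 CDS. Downstream, after a gap of about 350 bp, sits an mCherry-family reporter (wCherry, generally understood as a worm-adapted form), followed according to the construct name by the unc-54 3′ UTR, a standard worm terminator; the short "aex-5" hit in that region probably reflects flanking genomic sequence.

The catalogue lists wCherry as a C-terminal tag. However, the "UrSL" element in the name and the spacing between the two reading frames suggest an SL2 trans-splicing, operon-style arrangement. In that case UNC-7 and wCherry would be made as separate proteins from one transcript, with red fluorescence marking expressing cells; the record does not settle this. The plasmid is suited to transgenic expression of UNC-7 in rig-3-expressing neurons, for example in cell-specific rescue experiments.
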