Features (pLannotate 1.2.2; 12 found; start..end, strand, type, name):
   5073..6638    +  CDS            unc-7 (sequence withheld): UNC7_CAEEL - Also known as unc-12 From Caenorhabditis elegans.
   6988..7848    +  CDS            mCherry: mCherry is a basic (constitutively fluorescent) red fluorescent protein published in 2004, derived from Discosoma sp.. It is reported to be a very rapidly-maturing monomer with low acid sensitivity.
   8547..8699    +  CDS            aex-5 (fragment): AEX5_CAEEL - Also known as kpc-3 From Caenorhabditis elegans.
   8827..8862    +  CDS            rop (fragment): Rop protein, which maintains plasmids at low copy number; rop
   8964..9063    +  misc_feature   bom (fragment): basis of mobility region from pBR322
   9161..9265    +  promoter       AmpR promoter: bla
   9266..10126   +  CDS            AmpR: β-lactamase; bla; confers resistance to ampicillin, carbenicillin, and related antibiotics
  10297..10885   +  rep_origin     ori: high-copy-number ColE1/pMB1/pBR322/pUC origin of replication
  11068..11160   +  CDS            lacI (fragment): lac repressor; lacI; The lac repressor binds to the lac operator to inhibit transcription in E. coli. This inhibition can be relieved by adding lactose or isopropyl-β-D-thiogalactopyranoside (IPTG).
  11173..11194   +  protein_bind   CAP binding site: CAP binding activates transcription in the presence of cAMP. E. coli catabolite activator protein
  11209..11239   +  promoter       lac promoter: promoter for the E. coli lac operon
  11243..11265   +  protein_bind   lac operator (fragment): The lac repressor binds to the lac operator to inhibit transcription in E. coli. This inhibition can be relieved by adding lactose or isopropyl-β-D-thiogalactopyranoside (IPTG). lac repressor encoded by lacI
>Addgene plasmid #179206 | pJH2452 | addgene full sequence | sequence record 354910 | Addgene NGS Result
CCAAGCTGTAAGTTTAAACATGATCTTACTAACTAACTATTCTCATTTAAATTTTCAGAGCTTAAAAATG
GCTGAAATCACTCACAACGATGGATACGCTAACAACTTGGAAATGAAATAAGCTTGGGCTGCAGCATGCG
GCCGCTCGTCTTTACCGCTTTGAAGCGGCCGCTCGTCTTTACCGCTTTGTTTTTTATTGCTTACTTTACC
TCTAGTGATTATCTTATTGGAATTTATGCACATGACGTGTTGTACTAGTTTAACAATTTCAATTGACAGT
TTTTTCGATTAGGCTTTTGAACATATTTATATATTTCTTTATTTACGAATGTGAACTTAAAAGTGGATTC
TCGAAATCTTTTATCGGGTTTTTTGAGCCTAAAATGACCCATTTATCAAGATTTATCAAAAAAGCTATGA
CGGTTTAAAGGTTTTTGATTAAAGGCGTGTTTTTTTTAGCTAAAATCTCAAACTCTGCTAAACTATCAGT
GCCCCAACGTGAAAAAACAACATGAAAAACCCCAAAATCAAAAAGCATCTTAATCAGCCAAAAACACTTC
ATAAATTGCAAAAATATGCATTAACAAATGACAACTAAATGGAAAAGTACTCCCGACTTTTCAAGATGGA
AAAATGTGAGATCTTCGCTGAAAATAGAGTTTTTTTTCAAATGAAAAATTTGGAATAAAGCTCAAATGTT
TGTCTCAAAGTTGGTAATTGTTGAAAAAAATTTTGATAATTTGGCGAATATTTGTGAATTGAAACATAAC
TATTTCGGTTTTACGCGTACTTGTAAAATTCAAAATTTTACAAGAAATTATAAAACTTTATGAGCTTTAG
ATGGTCAATACGCAAACATTCATCTAGTTTATAGCCTTACATTAAAACATTTTACCTATTCAGGTTAATT
GAACAGTATCTTTAAAGGTGGTGTAGTCGAATTTTTTAAAATTTCTTTATTAGACTCAAAATTGTCTGAA
AACACCAAATTTCATAAGTAAACTTCTTGAAAACTTTTCGGCTCGAAAAAATGACCTAAAATTAGTGAAA
ATTTGAAATGTGGCCAATTTATCAAGCGGCTGCAAACAATTTTTTTTTGAAATTGTTGTCTGATTTTGGA
TATAGATGTAAGGTATTTAAAAAAAAGATGGACGAAGAAAATTGGTAAAAAAATTTGACAAATCTCTTCG
TCCATCGACTTTGAAAGACCTTAATCAAGTTTAAAACGCAAGATAGTCAATTTATATACCCAAAATCAGA
TGATAATTCAAAAAAAATTGTTTCCAGCCGCTGCGACAATGTTAAGTTAATTTAAGGTCATTTTTCGAGC
AGCCATAACTTCTTTTTTTTAAGTTTCAACAAGTTTCATTATAAAATTCGGTGTTTTCAGACAATTTTGA
ATATAATAAAGAAATAAAGAAAAATTCGACTACATCACCTTTAAACTAAATTTCAAATGTAATTTTTTTT
TACTTTTCAAAATGATTCGTTCTCGGTTTTGTTGTGAACATTTTTTTGCTAATACGCTTACGAAATGTTT
TGTGTGGCAATCATTTTGATTGAAGTTCCCGGCAGCTACAACATATTTTTAGAACTAGAAAACAATAGAA
CGCACAGAATATCCACGTTCCCATGTTTTCAATTTCTCTTTTCGAAATCCTTTACAAAATCCGAACGCCG
TTCTGATTCAGCCTTGAGACATTTTTCAAAAAAAAAATCAGTGTGAGCATTATAGTTTTCAGTTTTGAAT
ATTCACATTTTGCACTTTTTGCCTACTTTCCGTATTCTGCAGTTTCCACATCACCTTGTTACATCTCTCA
GGAAGTTTCTGAAAGTGACACCACGCTCACACACGATGAAATTCATACCCACCAACCTCCCTTCTCTGCC
TCCCTCAACTTCTTCCACGGAATTCTATCTCCTCTTATCCAGTTAGGGACACATATCGAGTTTCACCAAA
AATAATGAGAAGTGTGGTCAGAGACACCACATTGAATTAACTATTAGTTCAAAAGTTGCAGGTTTCCTAG
TGCAAAAAGTTTATGTTCCCATCTACCAAACGACTCACCGCCAATTGACTTTGCAGTGGCAACATTGGGA
AATGCGACCCATCATATTGTTCCTATTGTCATGTACAAGCTGTCCCTGTTTTGCTCGCTTAATCCGTCAA
CCCCTTCCCCGTTCTAATTAGAGATGAGTGAATTACAATAGAGTTGAAACGGAAATCTGAGTGTCTGTAG
CTTTCCGCCGCCGCTTTTGTTACGAGATGGTAGACGTCCCTTTCTTGGTGTTTATTGTCTCACAAACTGT
ATAATAAAGCACCGTTGTGTAAAAGGCATTTGGTATCAGGAAGATAAAATGAATAAAATGCAAATGCGGA
ATCAAAAATTGCCAAATAATTTTGACCAATAAAATATCAAAAATAATAGAACAGAAATAAACAAATAAAA
CTACGGAGAAAATGTGATTATTCCATTAAACAACGTTTTAAACCAACTTTATTCGTCAGTGGGGAAGGTT
TTGGANCAAATATCATAGTAAAACTTGTTCGTTTTAATTATACATAATCAATAATTATAGGTGTTAGATC
CAATGGTCGAAATTTAAAAAAAAATCAACATTTTAGAAAATTTCGGCAATTTACCGAAATATTGACTGAC
AATTTTACATATATAAGTGTTTTGAAATAGAATCCCCATTGACGATGCGCCACCTTAAACAGTAGAACTG
TTCCAATCAGAAACTAAATAAATACGGTTATTATATATATATATATATATATATAACTTGTTTTTATTAT
GCATTTCTCAAAACTCACCAAACTCAATCTCTAATTTACGGTTGTTGAGGAAAATATATTTATCACATTT
AGTTGAGACTCTAAAAGAAGTACAACTTTTTTCTTGCAATTCCTCCACCAATCCAATTTTTCAAGAGTCA
ATTGCTTGGAGTCCTCGTTTTCTCGTAATCCGATATTCCCCCTATTTCTGTGATTTTATTCAGTTTCGTC
CTCTTACACCAAAAATCTTCATGACTTTTTTGGTTTTCTGCTTAATCTTTTTTTTGTTTTTAAAGTCTAC
CATCCGGCAATTTTTTTTGCAAATGGTTGCTCAGAATTTGACCTCAGATTAAAATTTTCAGGAACTTCCT
GGTCCCATTTCGTCACATTTAATAACAAACCAAATCCTTCAGCTTGAGTCGTCCAAGCCAACGCAACCCT
AATTCGATTCCACCTCCAATTTACCTTTTTGCCGTTTTCGATCAAATTGTGGGGGCTCTTTTTATTTGAA
AGTCGTAAAATGGCGCGTCCTTGTCGAAAATTGAGATAGCTAATGGTTCCAAATAAAATCAAATGCATGA
ACCTAGTAGGAAAAATCGTTTTTTTTTTCATCTTCCAAAGAAAAAGTTTAAGATAAACCCACCACTCCAG
CAATCCACCTACGCGTTTTTCACCGGAAACTGTCATTTGTTTTTGATGTATGACAGTGCCAGCACTGAAC
TAAATTCCCATTTGTTTTGTTGTGGTGTTATCTAACCACGTGGCTCTTTCTCTAAATTTTGCGTAGGCTG
CAAGATCCGCAATCCCACCAAAAAATGGTTTCTAATGTACTTCATACATATCCCACATGACTCAGTGCTC
CGAAACGCCCAGCAACCCCCGCGTTTGTCTTTACAAAAATGAGGCGGAAATGGGAAATTTTCCTGCTATT
GCTATGGTAAAATACTTAAGCTGTATTGAGATTTGGGAAATTGAAAGATAAGATGAAAAATCCACTCTGT
ATAATTAAAAAGGTTTATTTTTTTTGTAATTTTTGTACCGCAAATTTTTTCATTAACTGATTTTTCTTTA
TTCATTCGATGGCCCAGTTTCAGATCTTCATTATCATGTAGTTTATTCATTCAAACTATTTGTGACATCA
TGATGGTTGTTTAAAAATAATTTCGAATGAAGAAAGCTTAGACCTATTATAATTTTCTTTTCTATAAAAA
ATATTGATTTTGTAAAGCGTTTGGCAGTGACAGTACCAAAAAATGTTTTAAAATGATTTAAGAAAATTTT
TTATTTTATTTGTATAATACGCGTAAAATGAGTATACTCGTCATTTGTCACGAATCGAGTTCTCAGTTTG
CTGTGAATATCTTGTAATAGAAATCGATCTCATAGTGTCACTTTTGAGGCATAACTTTTCAGGTTGTTAC
AAGTTCATTAACTTGTCAAGACTGGGTCATGTTTTAAAGTGTAACTGTTACCCATGTACCCTAAACTTTG
AGACAAACTCCTCAAAACTTGTAACCAGAATCCTATGTAGATGACTCACAAAACCCTGTTTTCAATTTGA
ACGAATTTCGAAACTGGCCAAAATGTTCCCCTCTTGCTCACCTAATGCTTTTACCATTTAAAAAGGATGG
TAACAACACTCTTTCGAAAATGTAGGCGGTCCATTTTCGGTTTCTCATAACCGTCTGGCTCTATCTCCTA
GTGCGCGAGGAGAGGGCGGGCGGAGTAGGAATCGGGGGCAGCGCACTCATACACTCTGCCCTTCTCTTTT
GCACACACAGAAAAAGATAGATACAGACCAACACTTATTGTTGTCCAGTAAGCTTCCAGAAAACTATTTT
CAGAATTACAAACTACATTTTTCTAGAACAGTCAATTGATTTTTTACAAGATTCGAGTATTCTAACATTA
GTGAAAGTATTTAGCCACTGCAATTTTCAACTGTAGGTTTCAACTTCCAAAAAAAATTCCTGGCATTTCT
AATTGGATGAAAAAAGGCTATCTAGACCCTCCATTATTTACTCATAATTTCATCTCGTCCTCATTTTTAA
TCCCCTCATTGATCCCATCACAATCCGCCAAAATGTTTTTTAAACACTTTTTTCTTCACCAGCCGTATGT
GGTCAACTGCCTAAAAATTTCACAGCTATTTGTCATTCCTTGCAGAAGAACTTCATTCTTCTTTTTCGAA
AATCCCGGGATTGGCCAAAGGACCCAAAGGTATGTTTCGAATGATACTAACATAACATAGAACATTTTCA
GGAGGACCCTTGGCTAGCGTCGACGGATCCCC
[1566 nt withheld, positions 5073-6638]
GGGATCCCCGAGATCTTCAGCGCTCAGCATTCGTAGAATTGTAAGTTTAAACTTTCTCATACTAACTAAC
GCGCTCTATTTAAATTTTCAGAATTCGCTGTCTCATCCTACTTTCACCTAGTTAACTGCTTGTCTTAAAA
TCTATGCTTCTCTTTAGTATCTAAAATTTTCCTAGAAGCTTACAAGTATATAAATGGTCTCTTCTCAATA
AAGGTTGTATATTTATTCATCTTATTGAATCTGCCATTTCCTCGTTTTTGCGAGTTTATATACCTTCCAA
TTTTCTTTCTATTGTATTTTCAACTTCTAATTTTAATTCAGGGAAACTGCTTCAACGCATCGGTACCCTA
TGGTCTCAAAGGGTGAAGAAGATAACATGGCAATTATTAAAGAGTTTATGCGTTTCAAGGTGCATATGGA
GGGATCTGTCAATGGGCATGAGTTTGAAATTGAAGGTGAAGGAGAAGGCCGACCATATGAGGGAACACAA
ACCGCAAAACTAAAGGTAAGTTTAAACATATATATACTAACTAACCCTGATTATTTAAATTTTCAGGTAA
CTAAAGGCGGACCATTACCATTCGCCTGGGACATCCTCTCTCCACAGTTCATGTATGGAAGTAAAGCTTA
TGTTAAACATCCGGCAGATATACCAGATTATTTGAAACTTTCATTCCCGGAGGGTTTTAAGTGGGAACGC
GTAATGAATTTTGAAGACGGAGGAGTTGTTACAGTGACGCAAGACTCAAGGTAAGTTTAAACAGTTCGGT
ACTAACTAACCATACATATTTAAATTTTCAGCCTCCAAGATGGAGAATTTATTTATAAAGTCAAACTTCG
AGGAACGAATTTCCCCTCGGATGGATCTGTTATGCAGAAGAAGACTATGGGATGGGAAGCTTCAAGTGAA
AGAATGTACCCTGAAGACGGTGCTCTTAAGGGAGAGATTAAACAACGTCTTAAATTGAAAGATGGAGGAC
ATTACGATGCTGAGGTAAGTTTAAACATGATTTTACTAACTAACTAATCTGATTTAAATTTTCAGGTGAA
GACAACTTACAAAGCCAAAAAACCAGTTCAGCTGCCAGGAGCGTACAATGTTAATATTAAACTGGATATC
ACCTCCCACAACGAGGATTACACTATCGTTGAGCAATATGAAAGAGCTGAAGGGCGGCACTCGACAGGTG
GCATGGATGAATTGTATAAGTAGGAGCTCCCGAGATCTTCAGCGCTCAGCATTCGTAGAATTGTAAGTTT
AAACTTTCTCATACTAACTAACGCGCTCTATTTAAATTTTCAGAATTCCAACTGAGCGCCGGTCGCTACC
ATTACCAACTTGTCTGGTGTCAAAAATAATAGGGGCCGCTGTCATCAGAGTAAGTTTAAACTGAGTTCTA
CTAACTAACGAGTAATATTTAAATTTTCAGCATCTCGCGCCCGTGCCTCTGACTTCTAAGTCCAATTACT
CTTCAACATCCCTACATGCTCTTTCTCCCTGTGCTCCCACCCCCTATTTTTGTTATTATCAAAAAACTTC
TCTTAATTTCTTTGTTTTTTAGCTTCTTTTAAGTCACCTCTAACAATGAAATTGTGTAGATTCAAAAATA
GAATTAATTCGTAATAAAAAGTCGAAAAAAATTGTGCTCCCTCCCCCCATTAATAATAATTCTATCCCAA
AATCTACACAATGTTCTGTGTACACTTCTTATGTTTTTTACTTCTGATAAATTTTTTTGAAACATCATAG
AAAAAACCGCACACAAAATACCTTATCATATGTTACGTTTCAGTTTATGACCGCAATTTTTATTTCTTCG
CACGTCTGGGCCTCTCATGACGTCAAATCATGCTCATCGTGAAAAAGTTTTGGAGTATTTTTGGAATTTT
TCAATCAAGTGAAAGTTTATGAAATTAATTTTCCTGCTTTTGCTTTTTGGGGTTTCCCCTATTGTTTGTC
AAGATTTCGAGGACGGCGTTTTTCTTGCTAAAATCACAAGTATTGATGAGCACGATGCAAGAAAGATCGG
AAGAAGGTTTGGGTTTGAGGCTCAGTGGAAGGTGAGTAGAAGTTGATAATTTGAAAGTGGAGTAGTGTCT
ATGGGGTTTTTGCCTTAAATGACAGAATACATTCCCAATATACCAAACATAACTGTTTCCTACTAGTCGG
CCGTACGGGCCCTTTCGTCTCGCGCGTTTCGGTGATGACGGTGAAAACCTCTGACACATGCAGCTCCCGG
AGACGGTCACAGCTTGTCTGTAAGCGGATGCCGGGAGCAGACAAGCCCGTCAGGGCGCGTCAGCGGGTGT
TGGCGGGTGTCGGGGCTGGCTTAACTATGCGGCATCAGAGCAGATTGTACTGAGAGTGCACCATATGCGG
TGTGAAATACCGCACAGATGCGTAAGGAGAAAATACCGCATCAGGCGGCCTTAAGGGCCTCGTGATACGC
CTATTTTTATAGGTTAATGTCATGATAATAATGGTTTCTTAGACGTCAGGTGGCACTTTTCGGGGAAATG
TGCGCGGAACCCCTATTTGTTTATTTTTCTAAATACATTCAAATATGTATCCGCTCATGAGACAATAACC
CTGATAAATGCTTCAATAATATTGAAAAAGGAAGAGTATGAGTATTCAACATTTCCGTGTCGCCCTTATT
CCCTTTTTTGCGGCATTTTGCCTTCCTGTTTTTGCTCACCCAGAAACGCTGGTGAAAGTAAAAGATGCTG
AAGATCAGTTGGGTGCACGAGTGGGTTACATCGAACTGGATCTCAACAGCGGTAAGATCCTTGAGAGTTT
TCGCCCCGAAGAACGTTTTCCAATGATGAGCACTTTTAAAGTTCTGCTATGTGGCGCGGTATTATCCCGT
ATTGACGCCGGGCAAGAGCAACTCGGTCGCCGCATACACTATTCTCAGAATGACTTGGTTGAGTACTCAC
CAGTCACAGAAAAGCATCTTACGGATGGCATGACAGTAAGAGAATTATGCAGTGCTGCCATAACCATGAG
TGATAACACTGCGGCCAACTTACTTCTGACAACGATCGGAGGACCGAAGGAGCTAACCGCTTTTTTGCAC
AACATGGGGGATCATGTAACTCGCCTTGATCGTTGGGAACCGGAGCTGAATGAAGCCATACCAAACGACG
AGCGTGACACCACGATGCCTGTAGCAATGGCAACAACGTTGCGCAAACTATTAACTGGCGAACTACTTAC
TCTAGCTTCCCGGCAACAATTAATAGACTGGATGGAGGCGGATAAAGTTGCAGGACCACTTCTGCGCTCG
GCCCTTCCGGCTGGCTGGTTTATTGCTGATAAATCTGGAGCCGGTGAGCGTGGGTCTCGCGGTATCATTG
CAGCACTGGGGCCAGATGGTAAGCCCTCCCGTATCGTAGTTATCTACACGACGGGGAGTCAGGCAACTAT
GGATGAACGAAATAGACAGATCGCTGAGATAGGTGCCTCACTGATTAAGCATTGGTAACTGTCAGACCAA
GTTTACTCATATATACTTTAGATTGATTTAAAACTTCATTTTTAATTTAAAAGGATCTAGGTGAAGATCC
TTTTTGATAATCTCATGACCAAAATCCCTTAACGTGAGTTTTCGTTCCACTGAGCGTCAGACCCCGTAGA
AAAGATCAAAGGATCTTCTTGAGATCCTTTTTTTCTGCGCGTAATCTGCTGCTTGCAAACAAAAAAACCA
CCGCTACCAGCGGTGGTTTGTTTGCCGGATCAAGAGCTACCAACTCTTTTTCCGAAGGTAACTGGCTTCA
GCAGAGCGCAGATACCAAATACTGTTCTTCTAGTGTAGCCGTAGTTAGGCCACCACTTCAAGAACTCTGT
AGCACCGCCTACATACCTCGCTCTGCTAATCCTGTTACCAGTGGCTGCTGCCAGTGGCGATAAGTCGTGT
CTTACCGGGTTGGACTCAAGACGATAGTTACCGGATAAGGCGCAGCGGTCGGGCTGAACGGGGGGTTCGT
GCACACAGCCCAGCTTGGAGCGAACGACCTACACCGAACTGAGATACCTACAGCGTGAGCTATGAGAAAG
CGCCACGCTTCCCGAAGGGAGAAAGGCGGACAGGTATCCGGTAAGCGGCAGGGTCGGAACAGGAGAGCGC
ACGAGGGAGCTTCCAGGGGGAAACGCCTGGTATCTTTATAGTCCTGTCGGGTTTCGCCACCTCTGACTTG
AGCGTCGATTTTTGTGATGCTCGTCAGGGGGGCGGAGCCTATGGAAAAACGCCAGCAACGCGGCCTTTTT
ACGGTTCCTGGCCTTTTGCTGGCCTTTTGCTCACATGTTCTTTCCTGCGTTATCCCCTGATTCTGTGGAT
AACCGTATTACCGCCTTTGAGTGAGCTGATACCGCTCGCCGCAGCCGAACGACCGAGCGCAGCGAGTCAG
TGAGCGAGGAAGCGGAAGAGCGCCCAATACGCAAACCGCCTCTCCCCGCGCGTTGGCCGATTCATTAATG
CAGCTGGCACGACAGGTTTCCCGACTGGAAAGCGGGCAGTGAGCGCAACGCAATTAATGTGAGTTAGCTC
ACTCATTAGGCACCCCAGGCTTTACACTTTATGCTTCCGGCTCGTATGTTGTGTGGAATTGTGAGCGGAT
AACAATTTCACACAGGAAACAGCTATGACCATGATTACG
